>Addgene plasmid #34811 | pQTEV-LOC57019 | depositor full sequence | sequence record 41868 | Author sequence
CTCGAGAAATCATAAAAAATTTATTTGCTTTGTGAGCGGATAACAATTATAATAGATTCAATTGTGAGCG
GATAACAATTTCACACAGAATTCATTAAAGAGGAGAAATTAACTATGAAACATCACCATCACCATCACCA
TAGCGATTACGACATCCCCACTACTGAGAATCTTTATTTTCAGGGATCTGCAGATTTTGGGATCTCTGCT
GGCCAGTTTGTGGCAGTGGTCTGGGATAAGTCATCCCCAGTGGAGGCTCTGAAAGGTCTGGTGGATAAGC
TTCAAGCGTTAACCGGCAATGAGGGCCGCGTGTCTGTGGAAAACATCAAGCAGCTGTTGCAATCTGCCCA
CAAAGAATCCAGCTTTGACATTATTTTGTCAGGTTTAGTCCCCGGAAGCACCACTCTGCACAGTGCTGAG
ATTTTGGCTGAAATCGCCCGGATCCTTCGGCCTGGTGGATGTCTTTTTCTGAAGGAGCCAGTAGAGACAG
CTGTAGATAACAATAGCAAAGTGAAGACAGCATCTAAGCTGTGTTCAGCCCTGACTCTTTCTGGTCTTGT
GGAAGTGAAAGAGCTGCAGCGGGAGCCCCTAACCCCTGAGGAAGTACAGTCTGTTCGAGAACACCTTGGT
CATGAAAGTGACAACCTGCTGTTTGTTCAGATCACAGGCAAAAAACCAAACTTTGAAGTGGGTTCTTCTA
GGCAGCTTAAGCTTTCCATCACCAAGAAGTCTTCTCCTTCAGTGAAACCTGCTGTGGACCCTGCTGCTGC
CAAGCTGTGGACCCTCTCAGCCAACGATATGGAGGACGACAGCATGGATCTCATTGACTCAGATGAGCTG
CTGGATCCAGAAGATTTGAAGAAGCCAGATCCAGCTTCCCTGCGGGCTGCTTCTTGTGGGGAAGGGAAAA
AGAGGAAGGCCTGTAAGAACTGCACCTGTGGCCTTGCCGAAGAACTGGAAAAAGAGAAGTCAAGGGAACA
GATGAGCTCCCAACCCAAGTCAGCTTGTGGAAACTGCTACCTGGGCGATGCCTTCCGCTGTGCCAGCTGC
CCCTACCTTGGGATGCCAGCCTTCAAACCTGGGGAAAAGGTGCTTCTGAGTGATAGCAATCTTCATGATG
CCTGAGCGGCCGCTCGACCTGCAGCCAAGCTTAATTAGCTGAGCTTGGACTCCTGTTGATAGATCCAGTA
ATGACCTCAGAACTCCATCTGGATTTGTTCAGAACGCTCGGTTGCCGCCGGGCGTTTTTTATTGGTGAGA
ATCCAAGCTAGCTTGGCGAGATTTTCAGGAGCTAAGGAAGCTAAAATGGAGAAAAAAATCACTGGATATA
CCACCGTTGATATATCCCAATGGCATCGTAAAGAACATTTTGAGGCATTTCAGTCAGTTGCTCAATGTAC
CTATAACCAGACCGTTCAGCTGGATATTACGGCCTTTTTAAAGACCGTAAAGAAAAATAAGCACAAGTTT
TATCCGGCCTTTATTCACATTCTTGCCCGCCTGATGAATGCTCATCCGGAATTTCGTATGGCAATGAAAG
ACGGTGAGCTGGTGATATGGGATAGTGTTCACCCTTGTTACACCGTTTTCCATGAGCAAACTGAAACGTT
TTCATCGCTCTGGAGTGAATACCACGACGATTTCCGGCAGTTTCTACACATATATTCGCAAGATGTGGCG
TGTTACGGTGAAAACCTGGCCTATTTCCCTAAAGGGTTTATTGAGAATATGTTTTTCGTCTCAGCCAATC
CCTGGGTGAGTTTCACCAGTTTTGATTTAAACGTGGCCAATATGGACAACTTCTTCGCCCCCGTTTTCAC
CATGGGCAAATATTATACGCAAGGCGACAAGGTGCTGATGCCGCTGGCGATTCAGGTTCATCATGCCGTT
TGTGATGGCTTCCATGTCGGCAGAATGCTTAATGAATTACAACAGTACTGCGATGAGTGGCAGGGCGGGG
CGTAATTTTTTTAAGGCAGTTATTGGTGCCCTTAAACGCCTGGGGTAATGACTCTCTAGCTTGAGGCATC
AAATAAAACGAAAGGCTCAGTCGAAAGACTGGGCCTTTCGTTTTATCTGTTGTTTGTCGGTGAACGCTCT
CCTGAGTAGGACAAATCCGCCCTCTAGATTACGTGCAGTCGATGATAAGCTGTCAAACATGAGAATTGTG
CCTAATGAGTGAGCTAACTTACATTAATTGCGTTGCGCTCACTGCCCGCTTTCCAGTCGGGAAACCTGTC
GTGCCAGCTGCATTAATGAATCGGCCAACGCGCGGGGAGAGGCGGTTTGCGTATTGGGCGCCAGGGTGGT
TTTTCTTTTCACCAGTGAGACGGGCAACAGCTGATTGCCCTTCACCGCCTGGCCCTGAGAGAGTTGCAGC
AAGCGGTCCACGCTGGTTTGCCCCAGCAGGCGAAAATCCTGTTTGATGGTGGTTAACGGCGGGATATAAC
ATGAGCTGTCTTCGGTATCGTCGTATCCCACTACCGAGATATCCGCACCAACGCGCAGCCCGGACTCGGT
AATGGCGCGCATTGCGCCCAGCGCCATCTGATCGTTGGCAACCAGCATCGCAGTGGGAACGATGCCCTCA
TTCAGCATTTGCATGGTTTGTTGAAAACCGGACATGGCACTCCAGTCGCCTTCCCGTTCCGCTATCGGCT
GAATTTGATTGCGAGTGAGATATTTATGCCAGCCAGCCAGACGCAGACGCGCCGAGACAGAACTTAATGG
GCCCGCTAACAGCGCGATTTGCTGGTGACCCAATGCGACCAGATGCTCCACGCCCAGTCGCGTACCGTCT
TCATGGGAGAAAATAATACTGTTGATGGGTGTCTGGTCAGAGACATCAAGAAATAACGCCGGAACATTAG
TGCAGGCAGCTTCCACAGCAATGGCATCCTGGTCATCCAGCGGATAGTTAATGATCAGCCCACTGACGCG
TTGCGCGAGAAGATTGTGCACCGCCGCTTTACAGGCTTCGACGCCGCTTCGTTCTACCATCGACACCACC
ACGCTGGCACCCAGTTGATCGGCGCGAGATTTAATCGCCGCGACAATTTGCGACGGCGCGTGCAGGGCCA
GACTGGAGGTGGCAACGCCAATCAGCAACGACTGTTTGCCCGCCAGTTGTTGTGCCACGCGGTTGGGAAT
GTAATTCAGCTCCGCCATCGCCGCTTCCACTTTTTCCCGCGTTTTCGCAGAAACGTGGCTGGCCTGGTTC
ACCACGCGGGAAACGGTCTGATAAGAGACACCGGCATACTCTGCGACATCGTATAACGTTACTGGTTTCA
CATTCACCACCCTGAATTGACTCTCTTCCGGGCGCTATCATGCCATACCGCGAAAGGTTTTGCACCATTC
GATGGTGTCGGAATTTCGGGCAGCGTTGGGTCCTGGCCACGGGTGCGCATGATCTAGAGCTGCCTCGCGC
GTTTCGGTGATGACGGTGAAAACCTCTGACACATGCAGCTCCCGGAGACGGTCACAGCTTGTCTGTAAGC
GGATGCCGGGAGCAGACAAGCCCGTCAGGGCGCGTCAGCGGGTGTTGGCGGGTGTCGGGGCGCAGCCATG
ACCCAGTCACGTAGCGATAGCGGAGTGTATACTGGCTTAACTATGCGGCATCAGAGCAGATTGTACTGAG
AGTGCACCACATGCGGTGTGAAATACCGCACAGATGCGTAAGGAGAAAATACCGCATCAGGCGCTCTTCC
GCTTCCTCGCTCACTGACTCGCTGCGCTCGGTCGTTCGGCTGCGGCGAGCGGTATCAGCTCACTCAAAGG
CGGTAATACGGTTATCCACAGAATCAGGGGATAACGCAGGAAAGAACATGTGAGCAAAAGGCCAGCAAAA
GGCCAGGAACCGTAAAAAGGCCGCGTTGCTGGCGTTTTTCCATAGGCTCCGCCCCCCTGACGAGCATCAC
AAAAATCGACGCTCAAGTCAGAGGTGGCGAAACCCGACAGGACTATAAAGATACCAGGCGTTTCCCCCTG
GAAGCTCCCTCGTGCGCTCTCCTGTTCCGACCCTGCCGCTTACCGGATACCTGTCCGCCTTTCTCCCTTC
GGGAAGCGTGGCGCTTTCTCATAGCTCACGCTGTAGGTATCTCAGTTCGGTGTAGGTCGTTCGCTCCAAG
CTGGGCTGTGTGCACGAACCCCCCGTTCAGCCCGACCGCTGCGCCTTATCCGGTAACTATCGTCTTGAGT
CCAACCCGGTAAGACACGACTTATCGCCACTGGCAGCAGCCACTGGTAACAGGATTAGCAGAGCGAGGTA
TGTAGGCGGTGCTACAGAGTTCTTGAAGTGGTGGCCTAACTACGGCTACACTAGAAGGACAGTATTTGGT
ATCTGCGCTCTGCTGAAGCCAGTTACCTTCGGAAAAAGAGTTGGTAGCTCTTGATCCGGCAAACAAACCA
CCGCTGGTAGCGGTGGTTTTTTTGTTTGCAAGCAGCAGATTACGCGCAGAAAAAAAGGATCTCAAGAAGA
TCCTTTGATCTTTTCTACGGGGTCTGACGCTCAGTGGAACGAAAACTCACGTTAAGGGATTTTGGTCATG
AGATTATCAAAAAGGATCTTCACCTAGATCCTTTTAAATTAAAAATGAAGTTTTAAATCAATCTAAAGTA
TATATGAGTAAACTTGGTCTGACAGTTACCAATGCTTAATCAGTGAGGCACCTATCTCAGCGATCTGTCT
ATTTCGTTCATCCATAGTTGCCTGACTCCCCGTCGTGTAGATAACTACGATACGGGAGGGCTTACCATCT
GGCCCCAGTGCTGCAATGATACCGCGAGACCCACGCTCACCGGCTCCAGATTTATCAGCAATAAACCAGC
CAGCCGGAAGGGCCGAGCGCAGAAGTGGTCCTGCAACTTTATCCGCCTCCATCCAGTCTATTAATTGTTG
CCGGGAAGCTAGAGTAAGTAGTTCGCCAGTTAATAGTTTGCGCAACGTTGTTGCCATTGCTACAGGCATC
GTGGTGTCACGCTCGTCGTTTGGTATGGCTTCATTCAGCTCCGGTTCCCAACGATCAAGGCGAGTTACAT
GATCCCCCATGTTGTGCAAAAAAGCGGTTAGCTCCTTCGGTCCTCCGATCGTTGTCAGAAGTAAGTTGGC
CGCAGTGTTATCACTCATGGTTATGGCAGCACTGCATAATTCTCTTACTGTCATGCCATCCGTAAGATGC
TTTTCTGTGACTGGTGAGTACTCAACCAAGTCATTCTGAGAATAGTGTATGCGGCGACCGAGTTGCTCTT
GCCCGGCGTCAATACGGGATAATACCGCGCCACATAGCAGAACTTTAAAAGTGCTCATCATTGGAAAACG
TTCTTCGGGGCGAAAACTCTCAAGGATCTTACCGCTGTTGAGATCCAGTTCGATGTAACCCACTCGTGCA
CCCAACTGATCTTCAGCATCTTTTACTTTCACCAGCGTTTCTGGGTGAGCAAAAACAGGAAGGCAAAATG
CCGCAAAAAAGGGAATAAGGGCGACACGGAAATGTTGAATACTCATACTCTTCCTTTTTCAATATTATTG
AAGCATTTATCAGGGTTATTGTCTCATGAGCGGATACATATTTGAATGTATTTAGAAAAATAAACAAATA
GGGGTTCCGCGCACATTTCCCCGAAAAGTGCCACCTGACGTCTAAGAAACCATTATTATCATGACATTAA
CCTATAAAAATAGGCGTATCACGAGGCCCTTTCGTCTTCAC
Features (pLannotate 1.2.2; 18 found; start..end, strand, type, name):
     10..54      +  promoter       T5 promoter: bacteriophage T5 promoter for E. coli RNA polymerase, with embedded lac operator
     62..78      +  protein_bind   lac operator: The lac repressor binds to the lac operator to inhibit transcription in E. coli. This inhibition can be relieved by adding lactose or isopropyl-β-D-thiogalactopyranoside (IPTG). lac repressor encoded by lacI
    121..141     +  CDS            7xHis: 6xHis affinity tag
    165..185     +  CDS            capTEV™ (fragment): composite tag for in vivo biotinylation, TEV protease cleavage, and 6xHis tagging
    190..1122    +  CDS            CIAPIN1: CPIN1_HUMAN - Experimental evidence at protein level: Swiss-Prot protein existence level 1. Component of the cytosolic iron-sulfur (Fe-S) protein assembly (CIA) machinery required for the maturation of extramitochondrial Fe-S proteins. Part of an electron transfer chain functioning in an early step of cytosolic Fe-S biogenesis, facilitating the de novo assembly of a [4Fe-4S] cluster on the scaffold complex NUBP1-NUBP2. Electrons are transferred to CIAPIN1 from NADPH via the FAD- and FMN-containing protein NDOR1 (PubMed:23596212). NDOR1-CIAPIN1 are also required for the assembly of the diferric
   1168..1262    +  terminator     lambda t0 terminator: transcription terminator from phage lambda
   1277..1305    +  promoter       cat promoter (fragment): promoter of the E. coli cat gene encoding chloramphenicol acetyltransferase
   1306..1962    +  CDS            cat: CAT_ECOLX - Experimental evidence at protein level: Swiss-Prot protein existence level 1. This enzyme is an effector of chloramphenicol resistance in bacteria. From Escherichia coli. This protein is used as a marker in many commonly used cloning vectors, such as pACYC184.
   2030..2116    +  terminator     rrnB T1 terminator: Escherichia coli rrnB; transcription terminator T1 from the E. coli rrnB gene
   2139..2156    -  promoter       tet promoter (fragment): E. coli promoter for tetracycline efflux protein gene
   2175..2196    -  protein_bind   CAP binding site: CAP binding activates transcription in the presence of cAMP. E. coli catabolite activator protein
   2209..3291    -  CDS            lacI: lac repressor; lacI; The lac repressor binds to the lac operator to inhibit transcription in E. coli. This inhibition can be relieved by adding lactose or isopropyl-β-D-thiogalactopyranoside (IPTG).
   3292..3369    -  promoter       lacIq promoter: lacI (mutant); In the lacIq allele, a single base change in the promoter boosts expression of the lacI gene about 10-fold.
   3418..3459    +  CDS            rop (fragment): Rop protein, which maintains plasmids at low copy number; rop
   3561..3701    +  misc_feature   bom: basis of mobility region from pBR322
   3887..4475    -  rep_origin     ori: high-copy-number ColE1/pMB1/pBR322/pUC origin of replication
   4646..5506    -  CDS            AmpR: β-lactamase; bla; confers resistance to ampicillin, carbenicillin, and related antibiotics
   5507..5611    -  promoter       AmpR promoter: bla
