[The description below was written by a language model from this plasmid's Addgene catalogue record and pLannotate feature annotations shown in this document.]
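Description:
pQTEV-LOC57019 is a bacterial expression plasmid for producing human CIAPIN1 (cytokine induced apoptosis inhibitor 1, also called anamorsin or LOC57019) in E. coli. The backbone, pQTEV, is derived from Qiagen pQE-2. It replicates from a ColE1/pMB1-type origin, retains the pBR322 bom region and only a fragment of rop, and is selected with ampicillin through the β-lactamase gene. The copy number is not recorded. A cat promoter fragment and cat coding sequence are also annotated, but the depositor states that this chloramphenicol resistance sequence is inactive, so it should not be treated as a marker.

The roughly 1 kb human cDNA was inserted between BamHI and NotI sites, both of which are preserved. It lies downstream of a bacteriophage T5 promoter controlled by lac operators and is followed by the lambda t0 terminator. The plasmid carries its own lacI gene under the lacIq promoter, which supplies enough repressor to keep expression off until induction with IPTG. The backbone adds an N-terminal histidine tag followed by a TEV protease recognition site. The fusion protein can therefore be purified by metal affinity chromatography and the tag then cleaved off. The short feature annotated as a capTEV fragment most likely corresponds to this TEV site.

The clone comes from a structural genomics effort that built a public catalogue of human protein expression clones. It is supplied in the Rosetta strain, which also carries pRARE, a separate chloramphenicol-resistant plasmid that provides rare tRNAs to improve overexpression of recombinant proteins. CIAPIN1 is a component of the cytosolic iron-sulfur protein assembly machinery.
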