Addgene plasmid #34811: pQTEV-LOC57019
Depositing lab: Konrad Buessow. Depositing organization: Max Planck Institute for Molecular Genetics. Publication: Structural genomics of human proteins--target selection and generation of a public catalogue of expression clones. Bussow K, Scheich C, Sievert V, Harttig U, Schultz J, Simon B, Bork P, Lehrach H, Heinemann U. Microb Cell Fact. 2005 Jul 5;4:21. doi: 10.1186/1475-2859-4-21. PubMed 15998469.
Backbone
  Vector backbone: pQTEV
  Backbone size w/o insert (bp): 4700
  Vector type: Bacterial Expression
Growth in bacteria
  Bacterial resistance: Ampicillin, 100 μg/mL
  Growth temperature: 37°C
  Growth strain: Rosetta
  Copy number: Unknown
Gene/Insert
  Gene/Insert name: cytokine induced apoptosis inhibitor 1 (alt names: LOC57019; PSFEp758E0424)
  Species: H. sapiens (human)
  Insert size (bp): 1011
  GenBank ID: DQ000534 AAC24311
  Entrez Gene: CIAPIN1 (a.k.a. Anamorsin, CIAE2, DRE2, PRO0915)
  Tag / fusion protein: His (N terminal on backbone); TEV (N terminal on backbone)
  Cloning method: Restriction Enzyme; 5′ cloning site BamHI (not destroyed); 3′ cloning site NotI (not destroyed)
  Sequencing primers: 5′ TGAGCGGATAACAATTTCACACAG; 3′ GGCAACCGAGCGTTCTGAAC
Terms and licenses: Academic/Nonprofit Terms; Industry Terms: Not Available to Industry
Depositor comments: The vector pQTEV is derived from Qiagen pQE-2 and contains an inactive chloramphenicol resistance gene sequence. The Rosetta bacterial strain contains an additional plasmid. The second plasmid, pRARE, provides rare tRNAs for overexpression of recombinant proteins. It has 4694 bp and is chloramphenicol resistence.
How to cite: pQTEV-LOC57019 was a gift from Konrad Buessow (Addgene plasmid # 34811 ; http://n2t.net/addgene:34811 ; RRID:Addgene_34811)
