>Addgene plasmid #34811 | pQTEV-LOC57019 | addgene partial sequence | sequence record 55853 | pQE-Fwd 5'-CCCGAAAAGTGCCACCTG-3'
TTAACCTATAAAAATAGGCGTATCACGAGGCCCTTTCGTCTTCACCTCGAGAAATCATAAAAAATTTATT
TGCTTTGTGAGCGGATAACAATTATAATAGATTCAATTGTGAGCGGATAACAATTTCACACAGAATTCAT
TAAAGAGGAGAAATTAACTATGAAACATCACCATCACCATCACCATAGCGATTACGACATCCCCACTACT
GAGAATCTTTATTTTCAGGGATCTGCAGATTTTGGGATCTCTGCTGGCCAGTTTGTGGCAGTGGTCTGGG
ATAAGTCATCCCCAGTGGAGGCTCTGAAAGGTCTGGTGGATAAGCTTCAAGCGTTAACCGGCAATGAGGG
CCGCGTGTCTGTGGAAAACATCAAGCAGCTGTTGCAATCTGCCCACAAAGAATCCAGCTTTGACATTATT
TTGTCAGGTTTAGTCCCCGGAAGCACCACTCTGCACAGTGCTGAGATTTTGGCTGAAATCGCCCGGATCC
TTCGGCCTGGTGGATGTCTTTTTCTGAAGGAGCCAGTAGAGACAGCTGTAGATAACAATAGCAAAGTGAA
GACAGCATCTAAGCTGTGTTCAGCCCTGACTCTTTCTGGTCTTGTGGAAGTGAAAGAGCTGCAGCGGGAG
CCCCTAACCCCTGAGGAAGTACAGTCTGTTCGAGAACACCTTGGTCATGAAAGTGACAACCTGCTGTTTG
TTCAGATCACAGGCAAAAAACCAAACTTTGAAGTGGGTTCTTCTAGGCAGCTTAAGCTTTCCATCACCAA
GAAGTCTTCTCCTTCAGTGAAACCTGCTGTGGACCCTGCTGCTGCCAAGCTGTGGACCCTCTCAGCCAAC
GATATGGAGGACGACAGCAT
